>Addgene plasmid #87878 | His 3C MKK3 1-347 | addgene full sequence | sequence record 174923 | Addgene NGS Result
ATGGCACATCACCACCACCATCACTCCGCGGCTCTTGAGGTGCTCTTTCAGGGACCCGGTATGGAGTCGC
CCGCCTCGAGCCAGCCCGCCAGCATGCCCCAGTCCAAAGGAAAATCCAAGAGGAAGAAGGATCTACGGAT
ATCCTGCATGTCCAAGCCACCCGCACCCAACCCCACACCCCCCCGGAACCTGGACTCCCGGACCTTCATC
ACCATTGGAGACAGAAACTTTGAGGTGGAGGCTGATGACTTGGTGACCATCTCAGAACTGGGCCGTGGAG
CCTATGGGGTGGTAGAGAAGGTGCGGCACGCCCAGAGCGGCACCATCATGGCCGTGAAGCGGATCCGGGC
CACCGTGAACTCACAGGAGCAGAAGCGGCTGCTCATGGACCTGGACATCAACATGCGCACGGTCGACTGC
TTCTACACTGTCACCTTCTACGGGGCACTATTCAGAGAGGGAGACGTGTGGATCTGCATGGAGCTCATGG
ACACATCCTTGGACAAGTTCTACCGGAAGGTGCTGGATAAAAACATGACAATTCCAGAGGACATCCTTGG
GGAGATTGCTGTGTCTATCGTGCGGGCCCTGGAGCATCTGCACAGCAAGCTGTCGGTGATCCACAGAGAT
GTGAAGCCCTCCAATGTCCTTATCAACAAGGAGGGCCATGTGAAGATGTGTGACTTTGGCATCAGTGGCT
ACTTGGTGGACTCTGTGGCCAAGACGATGGATGCCGGCTGCAAGCCCTACATGGCCCCTGAGAGGATCAA
CCCAGAGCTGAACCAGAAGGGCTACAATGTCAAGTCCGACGTCTGGAGCCTGGGCATCACCATGATTGAG
ATGGCCATCCTGCGGTTCCCTTACGAGTCCTGGGGGACCCCGTTCCAGCAGCTGAAGCAGGTGGTGGAGG
AGCCGTCCCCCCAGCTCCCAGCCGACCGTTTCTCCCCCGAGTTTGTGGACTTCACTGCTCAGTGCCTGAG
GAAGAACCCCGCAGAGCGTATGAGCTACCTGGAGCTGATGGAGCACCCCTTCTTCACCTTGCACAAAACC
AAGAAGACGGACATTGCTGCCTTCGTGAAGGAGATCCTGGGAGAAGACTCATAACCGGGCTTCTCCTCGA
GCACCACCACCACCACCACTGAGATCCGGCTGCTAACAAAGCCCGAAAGGAAGCTGAGTTGGCTGCTGCC
ACCGCTGAGCAATAACTAGCATAACCCCTTGGGGCCTCTAAACGGGTCTTGAGGGGTTTTTTGCTGAAAG
GAGGAACTATATCCGGATTGGCGAATGGG
[124 nt withheld, positions 1290-1413]
C
[91 nt withheld, positions 1415-1505]
A
[49 nt withheld, positions 1507-1555]
CCTTTGACGTTGGAGTCCACGTTCTTT
[37 nt withheld, positions 1583-1619]
ACCCTATCTCGGTCTATTCTTTTGATTTATAAGGGATTTTGCCGATTTCGGCCTATTGGTTAAAAAATGA
GCTGATTTAACAAAAATTTAACGCGAATTTTAACAAAATATTAACGCTTACAATTTAGGTGGCACTTTTC
GGGGAAATGTGCGCGGAACCCCTATTTGTTTATTTTTCTAAATACATTCAAATATGTATCCGCTCATGAA
TTAATTCTTAGAAAAACTCATCGAGCATCAAATGAAACTGCAATTTATTCATATCAGGATTATCAATACC
ATATTTTTGAAAAAGCCGTTTCTGTAATGAAGGAGAAAACTCACCGAGGCAGTTCCATAGGATGGCAAGA
TCCTGGTATCGGTCTGCGATTCCGACTCGTCCAACATCAATACAACCTATTAATTTCCCCTCGTCAAAAA
TAAGGTTATCAAGTGAGAAATCACCATGAGTGACGACTGAATCCGGTGAGAATGGCAAAAGTTTATGCAT
TTCTTTCCAGACTTGTTCAACAGGCCAGCCATTACGCTCGTCATCAAAATCACTCGCATCAACCAAACCG
TTATTCATTCGTGATTGCGCCTGAGCGAGACGAAATACGCGATCGCTGTTAAAAGGACAATTACAAACAG
GAATCGAATGCAACCGGCGCAGGAACACTGCCAGCGCATCAACAATATTTTCACCTGAATCAGGATATTC
TTCTAATACCTGGAATGCTGTTTTCCCGGGGATCGCAGTGGTGAGTAACCATGCATCATCAGGAGTACGG
ATAAAATGCTTGATGGTCGGAAGAGGCATAAATTCCGTCAGCCAGTTTAGTCTGACCATCTCATCTGTAA
CATCATTGGCAACGCTACCTTTGCCATGTTTCAGAAACAACTCTGGCGCATCGGGCTTCCCATACAATCG
ATAGATTGTCGCACCTGATTGCCCGACATTATCGCGAGCCCATTTATACCCATATAAATCAGCATCCATG
TTGGAATTTAATCGCGGCCTAGAGCAAGACGTTTCCCGTTGAATATGGCTCATAACACCCCTTGTATTAC
TGTTTATGTAAGCAGACAGTTTTATTGTTCATGACCAAAATCCCTTAACGTGAGTTTTCGTTCCACTGAG
CGTCAGACCCCGTAGAAAAGATCAAAGGATCTTCTTGAGATCCTTTTTTTCTGCGCGTAATCTGCTGCTT
GCAAACAAAAAAACCACCGCTACCAGCGGTGGTTTGTTTGCCGGATCAAGAGCTACCAACTCTTTTTCCG
AAGGTAACTGGCTTCAGCAGAGCGCAGATACCAAATACTGTCCTTCTAGTGTAGCCGTAGTTAGGCCACC
ACTTCAAGAACTCTGTAGCACCGCCTACATACCTCGCTCTGCTAATCCTGTTACCAGTGGCTGCTGCCAG
TGGCGATAAGTCGTGTCTTACCGGGTTGGACTCAAGACGATAGTTACCGGATAAGGCGCAGCGGTCGGGC
TGAACGGGGGGTTCGTGCACACAGCCCAGCTTGGAGCGAACGACCTACACCGAACTGAGATACCTACAGC
GTGAGCTATGAGAAAGCGCCACGCTTCCCGAAGGGAGAAAGGCGGACAGGTATCCGGTAAGCGGCAGGGT
CGGAACAGGAGAGCGCACGAGGGAGCTTCCAGGGGGAAACGCCTGGTATCTTTATAGTCCTGTCGGGTTT
CGCCACCTCTGACTTGAGCGTCGATTTTTGTGATGCTCGTCAGGGGGGCGGAGCCTATGGAAAAACGCCA
GCAACGCGGCCTTTTTACGGTTCCTGGCCTTTTGCTGGCCTTTTGCTCACATGTTCTTTCCTGCGTTATC
CCCTGATTCTGTGGATAACCGTATTACCGCCTTTGAGTGAGCTGATACCGCTCGCCGCAGCCGAACGACC
GAGCGCAGCGAGTCAGTGAGCGAGGAAGCGGAAGAGCGCCTGATGCGGTATTTTCTCCTTACGCATCTGT
GCGGTATTTCACACCGCAATGGTGCACTCTCAGTACAATCTGCTCTGATGCCGCATAGTTAAGCCAGTAT
ACACTCCGCTATCGCTACGTGACTGGGTCATGGCTGCGCCCCGACACCCGCCAACACCCGCTGACGCGCC
CTGACGGGCTTGTCTGCTCCCGGCATCCGCTTACAGACAAGCTGTGACCGTCTCCGGGAGCTGCATGTGT
CAGAGGTTTTCACCGTCATCACCGAAACGCGCGAGGCAGCTGCGGTAAAGCTCATCAGCGTGGTCGTGAA
GCGATTCACAGATGTCTGCCTGTTCATCCGCGTCCAGCTCGTTGAGTTTCTCCAGAAGCGTTAATGTCTG
GCTTCTGATAAAGCGGGCCATGTTAAGGGCGGTTTTTTCCTGTTTGGTCACTGATGCCTCCGTGTAAGGG
GGATTTCTGTTCATGGGGGTAATGATACCGATGAAACGAGAGAGGATGCTCACGATACGGGTTACTGATG
ATGAACATGCCCGGTTACTGGAACGTTGTGAGGGTAAACAACTGGCGGTATGGATGCGGCGGGACCAGAG
AAAAATCACTCAGGGTCAATGCCAGCGCTTCGTTAATACAGATGTAGGTGTTCCACAGGGTAGCCAGCAG
CATCCTGCGATGCAGATCCGGAACATAATGGTGCAGGGCGCTGACTTCCGCGTTTCCAGACTTTACGAAA
CACGGAAACCGAAGACCATTCATGTTGTTGCTCAGGTCGCAGACGTTTTGCAGCAGCAGTCGCTTCACGT
TCGCTCGCGTATCGGTGATTCATTCTGCTAACCAGTAAGGCAACCCCGCCAGCCTAGCCGGGTCCTCAAC
GACAGGAGCACGATCATGCGCACCCGTGGGGCCGCCATGCCGGCGATAATGGCCTGCTTCTCGCCGAAAC
GTTTGGTGGCGGGACCAGTGACGAAGGCTTGAGCGAGGGCGTGCAAGATTCCGAATACCGCAAGCGACAG
GCCGATCATCGTCGCGCTCCAGCGAAAGCGGTCCTCGCCGAAAATGACCCAGAGCGCTGCCGGCACCTGT
CCTACGAGTTGCATGATAAAGAAGACAGTCATAAGTGCGGCGACGATAGTCATGCCCCGCGCCCACCGGA
AGGAGCTGACTGGGTTGAAGGCTCTCAAGGGCATCGGTCGAGATCCCGGTGCCTAATGAGTGAGCTAACT
TACATTAATTGCGTTGCGCTCACTGCCCGCTTTCCAGTCGGGAAACCTGTCGTGCCAGCTGCATTAATGA
ATCGGCCAACGCGCGGGGAGAGGCGGTTTGCGTATTGGGCGCCAGGGTGGTTTTTCTTTTCACCAGTGAG
ACGGGCAACAGCTGATTGCCCTTCACCGCCTGGCCCTGAGAGAGTTGCAGCAAGCGGTCCACGCTGGTTT
GCCCCAGCAGGCGAAAATCCTGTTTGATGGTGGTTAACGGCGGGATATAACATGAGCTGTCTTCGGTATC
GTCGTATCCCACTACCGAGATATCCGCACCAACGCGCAGCCCGGACTCGGTAATGGCGCGCATTGCGCCC
AGCGCCATCTGATCGTTGGCAACCAGCATCGCAGTGGGAACGATGCCCTCATTCAGCATTTGCATGGTTT
GTTGAAAACCGGACATGGCACTCCAGTCGCCTTCCCGTTCCGCTATCGGCTGAATTTGATTGCGAGTGAG
ATATTTATGCCAGCCAGCCAGACGCAGACGCGCCGAGACAGAACTTAATGGGCCCGCTAACAGCGCGATT
TGCTGGTGACCCAATGCGACCAGATGCTCCACGCCCAGTCGCGTACCGTCTTCATGGGAGAAAATAATAC
TGTTGATGGGTGTCTGGTCAGAGACATCAAGAAATAACGCCGGAACATTAGTGCAGGCAGCTTCCACAGC
AATGGCATCCTGGTCATCCAGCGGATAGTTAATGATCAGCCCACTGACGCGTTGCGCGAGAAGATTGTGC
ACCGCCGCTTTACAGGCTTCGACGCCGCTTCGTTCTACCATCGACACCACCACGCTGGCACCCAGTTGAT
CGGCGCGAGATTTAATCGCCGCGACAATTTGCGACGGCGCGTGCAGGGCCAGACTGGAGGTGGCAACGCC
AATCAGCAACGACTGTTTGCCCGCCAGTTGTTGTGCCACGCGGTTGGGAATGTAATTCAGCTCCGCCATC
GCCGCTTCCACTTTTTCCCGCGTTTTCGCAGAAACGTGGCTGGCCTGGTTCACCACGCGGGAAACGGTCT
GATAAGAGACACCGGCATACTCTGCGACATCGTATAACGTTACTGGTTTCACATTCACCACCCTGAATTG
ACTCTCTTCCGGGCGCTATCATGCCATACCGCGAAAGGTTTTGCGCCATTCGATGGTGTCCGGGATCTCG
ACGCTCTCCCTTATGCGACTCCTGCATTAGGAAGCAGCCCAGTAGTAGGTTGAGGCCGTTGAGCACCGCC
GCCGCAAGGAATGGTGCATGCAAGGAGATGGCGCCCAACAGTCCCCCGGCCACGGGGCCTGCCACCATAC
CCACGCCGAAACAAGCGCTCATGAGCCCGAAGTGGCGAGCCCGATCTTCCCCATCGGTGATGTCGGCGAT
ATAGGCGCCAGCAACCGCACCTGTGGCGCCGGTGATGCCGGCCACGATGCGTCCGGCGTAGAGGATCGAG
ATCTCGATCCCGCGAAATTAATACGACTCACTATAGGGGAATTGTGAGCGGATAACAATTCCCCTCTAGA
AATAATTTTGTTTAACTTTAAGAAGGAGATATACC
Features (pLannotate 1.2.2; 19 found; start..end, strand, type, name):
     61..1101    +  CDS            MAP2K3: MP2K3_HUMAN - Also known as MEK3, MKK3, PRKMK3, SKK2. Experimental evidence at protein level: Swiss-Prot protein existence level 1. Dual specificity kinase. Is activated by cytokines and environmental stress in vivo. Catalyzes the concomitant phosphorylation of a threonine and a tyrosine residue in the MAP kinase p38. Part of a signaling cascade that begins with the activation of the adrenergic receptor ADRA1B and leads to the activation of MAPK14. From Homo sapiens (Human).
   1122..1139    +  CDS            9xHis (fragment): 9xHis affinity tag
   1149..1198    +  CDS            SET1 (fragment): solubility-enhancement tag derived from T7 phage gene 10B
   1206..1253    +  terminator     T7 terminator: transcription terminator for bacteriophage T7 RNA polymerase
   1290..1718    +  rep_origin     f1 ori (sequence partly withheld): f1 bacteriophage origin of replication; arrow indicates direction of (+) strand synthesis
   1771..1828    +  promoter       AmpR promoter (fragment): bla
   1837..2652    -  CDS            KanR: aminoglycoside phosphotransferase; aph(3')-Ia; confers resistance to kanamycin in bacteria or G418 (Geneticin®) in eukaryotes
   2774..3362    +  rep_origin     ori: high-copy-number ColE1/pMB1/pBR322/pUC origin of replication
   3548..3687    -  misc_feature   bom: basis of mobility region from pBR322
   3789..3980    -  CDS            rop: Rop protein, which maintains plasmids at low copy number; rop
   3997..4377    +  CDS            YPB1_ECOLX: Protein predicted: Swiss-Prot protein existence level 4. From Escherichia coli.
   4449..4740    -  CDS            TcR (fragment): tetracycline efflux protein; tet; confers resistance to tetracycline
   4755..4776    -  protein_bind   CAP binding site: CAP binding activates transcription in the presence of cAMP. E. coli catabolite activator protein
   4789..5871    -  CDS            lacI: lac repressor; lacI; The lac repressor binds to the lac operator to inhibit transcription in E. coli. This inhibition can be relieved by adding lactose or isopropyl-β-D-thiogalactopyranoside (IPTG).
   5872..5949    -  promoter       lacI promoter: lacI
   5957..6236    -  CDS            TcR (fragment): tetracycline efflux protein; tet; confers resistance to tetracycline
   6258..6276    +  promoter       T7 promoter: promoter for bacteriophage T7 RNA polymerase
   6277..6301    +  protein_bind   lac operator: The lac repressor binds to the lac operator to inhibit transcription in E. coli. This inhibition can be relieved by adding lactose or isopropyl-β-D-thiogalactopyranoside (IPTG). lac repressor encoded by lacI
   6316..6338    +  RBS            RBS: efficient ribosome binding site from bacteriophage T7 gene 10 (Olins and Rangwala, 1989)
