[The description below was written by a language model from this plasmid's Addgene catalogue record and pLannotate feature annotations shown in this document.]
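Description:
His 3C MKK3 1-347 is a bacterial expression plasmid built on the pET28 NKI LIC backbone, made to produce a fragment of human MKK3 (MAP2K3, residues 1-347) in E. coli. The insert was introduced by ligation-independent cloning. MKK3 is a dual-specificity kinase that phosphorylates a threonine and a tyrosine in p38 MAP kinase in response to cytokines and environmental stress. According to the catalogue entry, the backbone supplies an N-terminal 6xHis tag followed by a 3C protease site, so the protein can be captured by metal-affinity chromatography and the tag then cleaved off. The automated feature table does not annotate these N-terminal elements separately; they presumably lie in the short stretch between the ribosome binding site and the start of the MAP2K3 coding sequence, which spans the plasmid's numbering origin. The table does pick up a His-tag fragment and a short T7 gene 10-derived fragment downstream of the insert. These are likely backbone remnants, and the record does not indicate that they are translated as part of the product.

Expression is driven by a T7 promoter with an adjacent lac operator and the T7 gene 10 ribosome binding site, and it ends at the T7 terminator. The plasmid carries lacI with its own promoter, so transcription is repressed until induction with IPTG in a host that supplies T7 RNA polymerase. The plasmid is maintained through a pBR322-type origin with the bom region and rop, consistent with the listed low copy number, and is selected with kanamycin through the aminoglycoside phosphotransferase gene. An f1 origin is also present. The short tetracycline-resistance fragments and a predicted E. coli open reading frame appear to be pBR322-derived backbone remnants without a functional role. The construct suits the production of recombinant MKK3 for purification.
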