Addgene plasmid #87878: His 3C MKK3 1-347
Purpose: E. coli expression of MKK3 aa 1-347
Depositing lab: Peter Mace. Depositing organization: University of Otago.
Backbone
  Vector backbone: pET28 NKI LIC
  Vector type: Bacterial Expression
Growth in bacteria
  Bacterial resistance: Kanamycin, 50 μg/mL
  Growth temperature: 37°C
  Growth strain: DH5alpha
  Copy number: Low Copy
Gene/Insert
  Gene/Insert name: MKK3
  Species: H. sapiens (human)
  Mutation: aa 1-347
  Entrez Gene: MAP2K3 (a.k.a. MAPKK3, MEK3, MKK3, PRKMK3, SAPKK-2, SAPKK2)
  Promoter: T7
  Tag / fusion protein: 6xHis (N terminal on backbone); 3C protease site (N terminal on backbone)
  Cloning method: Ligation Independent Cloning
  Sequencing primers: 5′ T7
Terms and licenses: Academic/Nonprofit Terms; Industry Terms: Not Available to Industry
How to cite: His 3C MKK3 1-347 was a gift from Peter Mace (Addgene plasmid # 87878 ; http://n2t.net/addgene:87878 ; RRID:Addgene_87878)
